>Addgene plasmid #154704 | pEPYC1CB0446 | depositor full sequence | sequence record 299638 | pEPYC1CB0446 sequence 7068 bps
GCAATTGTCTTCTGCACGAAGTGGTTTAAACTATCAGTGTTTGACAGGATATATTGGCGGGTAAACCTAA
GAGAAAAGAGCGTTTATTAGAATAATCGGATATTTAAAAGGGCGTGAAAAGGTTTATCCGTTCGTCCATT
TGTATGTGCATGCCAACCACAGGGTTCCCCAGATCAGGCGCTGGCTGCTGAACCCCCAGCCGGAACTGAC
CCCACAAGGCCCTAGCGTTTGCAATGCACCAGGTCATCATTGACCCAGGCGTGTTCCACCAGGCCGCTGC
CTCGCAACTCTTCGCAGGCTTCGCCGACCTGCTCGCGCCACTTCTTCACGCGGGTGGAATCCGATCCGCA
CATGAGGCGGAAGGTTTCCAGCTTGAGCGGGTACGGCTCCCGGTGCGAGCTGAAATAGTCGAACATCCGT
CGGGCCGTCGGCGACAGCTTGCGGTACTTCTCCCATATGAATTTCGTGTAGTGGTCGCCAGCAAACAGCA
CGACGATTTCCTCGTCGATCAGGACCTGGCAACGGGACGTTTTCTTGCCACGGTCCAGGACGCGGAAGCG
GTGCAGCAGCGACACCGATTCCAGGTGCCCAACGCGGTCGGACGTGAAGCCCATCGCCGTCGCCTGTAGG
CGCGACAGGCATTCCTCGGCCTTCGTGTAATACCGGCCATTGATCGACCAGCCCAGGTCCTGGCAAAGCT
CGTAGAACGTGAAGGTGATCGGCTCGCCGATAGGGGTGCGCTTCGCGTACTCCAACACCTGCTGCCACAC
CAGTTCGTCATCGTCGGCCCGCAGCTCGACGCCGGTGTAGGTGATCTTCACGTCCTTGTTGACGTGGAAA
ATGACCTTGTTTTGCAGCGCCTCGCGCGGGATTTTCTTGTTGCGCGTGGTGAACAGGGCAGAGCGGGCCG
TGTCGTTTGGCATCGCTCGCATCGTGTCCGGCCACGGCGCAATATCGAACAAGGAAAGCTGCATTTCCTT
GATCTGCTGCTTCGTGTGTTTCAGCAACGCGGCCTGCTTGGCCTCGCTGACCTGTTTTGCCAGGTCCTCG
CCGGCGGTTTTTCGCTTCTTGGTCGTCATAGTTCCTCGCGTGTCGATGGTCATCGACTTCGCCAAACCTG
CCGCCTCCTGTTCAAGACGACGCGAACGCTCCACGGCGGCCGATGGCGCGGGCAGGGCAGGGGGAGCCAG
TTGCACGCTGTCGCGCTCGATCTTGGCCGTAGCTTGCTGGACCATCGAGCCGACGGACTGGAAGGTTTCG
CGGGGCGCACGCATGACGGTGCGGCTTGCGATGGTTTCGGCATCCTCGGCGGAAAACCCCGCGTCGATCA
GTTCTTGCCTGTATGCCTTCCGGTCAAACGTCCGATTCATTCACCCTCCTTGCGGGATTGCCCCGACTCA
CGCCGGGGCAATGTGCCCTTATTCCTGATTTGACCCGCCTGGTGCCTTGGTGTCCAGATAATCCACCTTA
TCGGCAATGAAGTCGGTCCCGTAGACCGTCTGGCCGTCCTTCTCGTACTTGGTATTCCGAATCTTGCCCT
GCACGAATACCAGCGACCCCTTGCCCAAATACTTGCCGTGGGCCTCGGCCTGAGAGCCAAAACACTTGAT
GCGGAAGAAGTCGGTGCGCTCCTGCTTGTCGCCGGCATCGTTGCGCCACATCTAGGATCTGCCAGGAACC
GTAAAAAGGCCGCGTTGCTGGCGTTTTTCCATAGGCTCCGCCCCCCTGACGAGCATCACAAAAATCGACG
CTCAAGTCAGAGGTGGCGAAACCCGACAGGACTATAAAGATACCAGGCGTTTCCCCCTGGAAGCTCCCTC
GTGCGCTCTCCTGTTCCGACCCTGCCGCTTACCGGATACCTGTCCGCCTTTCTCCCTTCGGGAAGCGTGG
CGCTTTCTCATAGCTCACGCTGTAGGTATCTCAGTTCGGTGTAGGTCGTTCGCTCCAAGCTGGGCTGTGT
GCACGAACCCCCCGTTCAGCCCGACCGCTGCGCCTTATCCGGTAACTATCGTCTTGAGTCCAACCCGGTA
AGACACGACTTATCGCCACTGGCAGCAGCCACTGGTAACAGGATTAGCAGAGCGAGGTATGTAGGCGGTG
CTACAGAGTTCTTGAAGTGGTGGCCTAACTACGGCTACACTAGAAGAACAGTATTTGGTATCTGCGCTCT
GCTGAAGCCAGTTACCTTCGGAAAAAGAGTTGGTAGCTCTTGATCCGGCAAACAAACCACCGCTGGTAGC
GGTGGTTTTTTTGTTTGCAAGCAGCAGATTACGCGCAGAAAAAAAGGATCTCAAGAAGATCCTTTGATCT
TTTCTACGGGGTCTGACGCTCAGTGGAACGAAAACTCACGTTAAGGGATTTTGGTCATGAGATTATCAAA
AAGGATCTTCACCTAGATCCTTTTAAATTAAAAATGAAGTTTTAAATCAATCTAAAGTATATATGAGTAA
ACTTGGTCTGACAGTTACCAATGCTTAATCAGTGAGGCACCTATCTCAGCGATCTGTCTATTTCGTTCAT
CCATAGTTGCCTGACTCCCCGTCGTGTAGATAACTACGATACGGGAGGGCTTACCATCTGGCCCCAGTGC
TGCAATGATACCGCGAGAACCACGCTCACCGGCTCCAGATTTATCAGCAATAAACCAGCCAGCCGGAAGG
GCCGAGCGCAGAAGTGGTCCTGCAACTTTATCCGCCTCCATCCAGTCTATTAATTGTTGCCGGGAAGCTA
GAGTAAGTAGTTCGCCAGTTAATAGTTTGCGCAACGTTGTTGCCATTGCTACAGGCATCGTGGTGTCACG
CTCGTCGTTTGGTATGGCTTCATTCAGCTCCGGTTCCCAACGATCAAGGCGAGTTACATGATCCCCCATG
TTGTGCAAAAAAGCGGTTAGCTCCTTCGGTCCTCCGATCGTTGTCAGAAGTAAGTTGGCCGCAGTGTTAT
CACTCATGGTTATGGCAGCACTGCATAATTCTCTTACTGTCATGCCATCCGTAAGATGCTTTTCTGTGAC
TGGTGAGTACTCAACCAAGTCATTCTGAGAATAGTGTATGCGGCGACCGAGTTGCTCTTGCCCGGCGTCA
ATACGGGATAATACCGCGCCACATAGCAGAACTTTAAAAGTGCTCATCATTGGAAAACGTTCTTCGGGGC
GAAAACTCTCAAGGATCTTACCGCTGTTGAGATCCAGTTCGATGTAACCCACTCGTGCACCCAACTGATC
TTCAGCATCTTTTACTTTCACCAGCGTTTCTGGGTGAGCAAAAACAGGAAGGCAAAATGCCGCAAAAAAG
GGAATAAGGGCGACACGGAAATGTTGAATACTCATACTCTTCCTTTTTCAATATTATTGAAGCATTTATC
AAGGTTATTGTCTCATGAGCGGATACATATTTGAATGTATTTAGAAAAATAAACAAATAGGGGTTCCGCG
CACGAATTGGCCAGCGCTGCCATTTTTGGGGTGAGGCCGTTCGCGGCCGAGGGGCGCAGCCCCTGGGGGG
ATGGGAGGCCCGCGTTAGCGGGCCGGGAGGGTTCGAGAAGGGGGGGCACCCCCCTTCGGCGTGCGCGGTC
ACGCGCACAGGGCGCAGCCCTGGTTAAAAACAAGGTTTATAAATATTGGTTTAAAAGCAGGTTAAAAGAC
AGGTTAGCGGTGGCCGAAAAACGGGCGGAAACCCTTGCAAATGCTGGATTTTCTGCCTGTGGACAGCCCC
TCAAATGTCAATAGGTGCGCCCCTCATCTGTCAGCACTCTGCCCCTCAAGTGTCAAGGATCGCGCCCCTC
ATCTGTCAGTAGTCGCGCCCCTCAAGTGTCAATACCGCAGGGCACTTATCCCCAGGCTTGTCCACATCAT
CTGTGGGAAACTCGCGTAAAATCAGGCGTTTTCGCCGATTTGCGAGGCTGGCCAGCTCCACGTCGCCGGC
CGAAATCGAGCCTGCCCCTCATCTGTCAACGCCGCGCCGGGTGAGTCGGCCCCTCAAGTGTCAACGTCCG
CCCCTCATCTGTCAGTGAGGGCCAAGTTTTCCGCGAGGTATCCACAACGCCGGCGGCCGCGGTGTCTCGC
ACACGGCTTCGACGGCGTTTCTGGCGCGTTTGCAGGGCCATAGACGGCCGCCAGCCCAGCGGCGAGGGCA
ACCAGCCCGGTGAGCGTCGCAAAGGAGATCCTGATCTGACTGATGGGCTGCCTGTATCGAGTGGTGATTT
TGTGCCGAGCTGCCGGTCGGGGAGCTGTTGGCTGGCTGGTGGCAGGATATATTGTGGTGTAAACAAATTG
ACGCTTAGACAACTTAATAACACATTGCGGACGTTTTTAATGTACTGGGGTGGATGCAGTGGGCCCCACT
CTGTGAAGACAATGCCGAATTCGGATCCGGAGGGAGGCGTGTCGTTTTAGTGAGGGCACACCAGCATGTG
TTGATCACCAGCTGCACACCAGCATGTGTTGATCACCAGCTGCACACCAGCATGTGTTGATCACCAGCTC
TATATAAGGTTTTGCTATTCATTGAAAGCAGTAGTGACTGATTTGTATATAATGTACTGTATTTTTACAA
CAATTACCAACAACAACAAACAACAAACAACATTACAATTACTATTTACAATTACAATGGAGGACGCCAA
AAACATAAAGAAAGGCCCGGCGCCATTCTATCCGCTGGAAGATGGAACCGCTGGAGAGCAACTGCATAAG
GCTATGAAGAGATACGCCCTGGTTCCTGGAACAATTGCTTTTACAGATGCACATATCGAGGTGGACATCA
CTTACGCTGAGTACTTCGAAATGTCCGTTCGGTTGGCAGAAGCTATGAAACGATATGGGCTGAATACAAA
TCACAGAATCGTCGTATGCAGTGAAAACTCTCTTCAATTCTTTATGCCGGTGTTGGGCGCGTTATTTATC
GGAGTTGCAGTTGCGCCCGCGAACGACATTTATAATGAACGTGAATTGCTCAACAGTATGGGCATTTCGC
AGCCTACCGTGGTGTTCGTTTCCAAAAAGGGGTTGCAAAAAATTTTGAACGTGCAAAAAAAGCTCCCAAT
CATCCAAAAAATTATTATCATGGATTCTAAAACGGATTACCAGGGATTTCAGTCGATGTACACGTTCGTC
ACATCTCATCTACCTCCCGGTTTTAATGAATACGATTTTGTGCCAGAGTCCTTCGATAGGGACAAGACAA
TTGCACTGATCATGAACTCCTCTGGATCTACTGGTCTGCCTAAAGGTGTCGCTCTGCCTCATAGAACTGC
CTGCGTGAGATTCTCGCATGCCAGAGATCCTATTTTTGGCAATCAAATCATTCCGGATACTGCGATTTTA
AGTGTTGTTCCATTCCATCACGGTTTTGGAATGTTTACTACACTCGGATATTTGATATGTGGATTTCGAG
TCGTCTTAATGTATAGATTTGAAGAAGAACTGTTTCTGAGGAGCCTTCAGGATTACAAGATTCAAAGTGC
GCTGCTGGTGCCAACCCTATTCTCCTTCTTCGCCAAAAGCACTCTGATTGACAAATACGATTTATCTAAT
TTACACGAAATTGCTTCTGGTGGCGCTCCCCTCTCTAAGGAAGTCGGGGAAGCGGTTGCCAAGAGGTTCC
ATCTGCCAGGTATCAGGCAAGGATATGGGCTCACTGAGACTACATCAGCTATTCTGATTACACCCGAGGG
GGATGATAAACCGGGCGCGGTCGGTAAAGTTGTTCCATTTTTTGAAGCGAAGGTTGTGGATCTGGATACC
GGGAAAACGCTGGGCGTTAATCAAAGAGGCGAACTGTGTGTGAGAGGTCCTATGATTATGTCCGGTTATG
TAAACAATCCGGAAGCGACCAACGCCTTGATTGACAAGGATGGATGGCTACATTCTGGAGACATAGCTTA
CTGGGACGAGGACGAACACTTCTTCATCGTTGACCGCCTGAAGTCTCTGATTAAGTACAAAGGCTATCAG
GTGGCTCCCGCTGAATTGGAATCCATCTTGCTCCAACACCCCAACATCTTCGACGCAGGTGTCGCAGGTC
TGCCCGACGATGACGCCGGTGAACTTCCCGCCGCCGTTGTTGTTTTGGAGCACGGAAAGACGATGACGGA
AAAAGAGATCGTGGATTACGTCGCCAGTCAAGTAACAACCGCGAAAAAGTTGCGCGGAGGAGTTGTGTTT
GTGGACGAAGTACCGAAAGGTCTTACCGGAAAACTCGACGCAAGAAAAATCAGAGAGATCCTCATAAAGG
CCAAGAAGGGCGGAAAGATCGCCGTGGGTTCGGATTATAAGGACCATGACGGAGACTATAAGGACCATGA
CCTCGACGCTGCAGCAGCGGATTATAAGGACGATGACGATAAGTGAGCTTGTCCTGCTTTAATGAGATAT
GCGAGAAGCCTATGATCGCATGATATTTGCTTTCAATTCTGTTGTGCACGTTGTAAAAAACCTGAGCATG
TGTAGCTCAGATCCTTACCGCCGGTTTCGGTTCATTCTAATGAATATATCACCCGTTACTATCGTATTTT
TATGAATAATATTCTCCGTTCAATTTACTGATTGTACCCTACTACTTATATGTACAATATTAAAATGAAA
ACAATATATTGTGCTGAATAGGTTTATAGCGACATCTATGATAGAGCGCCACAATAACAAACAATTGCGT
TTTATTATTACAAATCCAATTTTAAAAAAAGCGGCAGAACCGGTCAAACCTAAAAGACTGATTACATAAA
TCTTATTCAAATTTCAAAAGTGCCCCAGGGGCTAGTATCTACGACACACCGAGCGGCGAACTAATAACGC
TCACTGAAGGGAACTCCGGTTCCCCGCCGGCGCGCATGGGTGAGATTCCTTGAAGTTGAGTATTGGCCGT
CCGCTCTACCGAAAGTTACGGGCACCATTCAACCCGGTCCAGCACGGCGGCCGGGTAACCGACTTGCTGC
CCCGAGAATTATGCAGCATTTTTTTGGTGTATGTGGGCCCCAAATGAAGTGCAGGTCAAACCTTGACAGT
GACGACAAATCGTTGGGCGGGTCCAGGGCGAATTTTGCGACAACATGTCGAGGCTCAGCAGGACCGCT
Features (pLannotate 1.2.2; 11 found; start..end, strand, type, name):
     42..66      +  misc_feature   RB T-DNA repeat: right border repeat from nopaline C58 T-DNA
    178..198     -  CDS            TetR (fragment): tetracycline resistance regulatory protein; tetR
    225..1370    -  CDS            trfA: TRFA_ECOLX - Experimental evidence at protein level: Swiss-Prot protein existence level 1. Also involved in plasmid copy number control, promoting intermolecular coupling of protein bound iterons at oriV, which inhibits replication initiation. From Escherichia coli.
   1706..2294    -  rep_origin     ori: high-copy-number ColE1/pMB1/pBR322/pUC origin of replication
   2465..3325    -  CDS            AmpR: β-lactamase; bla; confers resistance to ampicillin, carbenicillin, and related antibiotics
   3326..3430    -  promoter       AmpR promoter: bla
   3517..4148    -  rep_origin     oriV: incP origin of replication
   4240..4264    +  misc_feature   LB T-DNA repeat: left border repeat from nopaline C58 T-DNA
   4550..4605    +  misc_feature   TMV Ω: translational enhancer from the tobacco mosaic virus 5'-leader sequence (Gallie et al., 1988)
   4607..6256    +  CDS            luciferase: firefly luciferase; luc+; enhanced luc+ version of the luciferase gene
   6354..7061    +  terminator     OCS terminator: octopine synthase terminator
