[The description below was written by a language model from this plasmid's Addgene catalogue record and pLannotate feature annotations shown in this document.]
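Description:
pEPYC1CB0446 is a MoClo (Golden Gate modular cloning) Level 1 plasmid built in the pICH47732 acceptor backbone, carrying a single plant transcription unit that reports promoter activity through firefly luciferase. The backbone is a binary-type vector. The 7,068 nt sequence contains nopaline C58 left and right T-DNA border repeats flanking the cassette. It also has an incP oriV with the trfA replication initiator gene, a pairing that supports broad-host-range replication, as in Agrobacterium. A high-copy ColE1/pUC-type origin allows propagation in E. coli. Selection in bacteria is by ampicillin through the bla gene and its native promoter. A short annotated TetR fragment appears to be a backbone remnant rather than a functional element.

The insert is a fully synthetic cassette described as MinSyn_011::TMV::LucF::Flag::ocsT. MinSyn_011 is a minimal synthetic plant promoter. It is not picked up by the automated annotation but would lie in the unannotated region between the left border and the TMV Ω leader. The Ω sequence from tobacco mosaic virus acts as a 5' translational enhancer upstream of the luc+ firefly luciferase coding sequence. The catalogue name indicates a Flag epitope tag following the luciferase, although the tag is not separately annotated. The octopine synthase terminator ends the unit. The parts were assembled with BsaI, and the sites were destroyed in the process, as is typical of Golden Gate assembly.

The construct serves as a luciferase reporter for measuring the strength of this rationally designed minimal promoter in plant cells. As a Level 1 module, it can in principle also be combined with other transcription units in higher-level MoClo assemblies.
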