Addgene plasmid #154704: pEPYC1CB0446
Purpose: MoClo Level 1 luciferase reporter
Depositing lab: Nicola Patron. Depositing organization: Earlham Institute. Publication: Rational design of minimal synthetic promoters for plants. Cai YM, Kallam K, Tidd H, Gendarini G, Salzman A, Patron NJ. Nucleic Acids Res. 2020 Aug 28. pii: 5897334. doi: 10.1093/nar/gkaa682. PubMed 32856047.
Backbone
  Vector backbone: pICH47732
  Vector type: Synthetic Biology
Growth in bacteria
  Bacterial resistance: Ampicillin, 100 μg/mL
  Growth temperature: 37°C
  Growth strain: NEB Stable
  Copy number: High Copy
Gene/Insert
  Gene/Insert name: MinSyn_011 Firefly luciferase expression cassette [MinSyn_011::TMV::LucF::Flag::ocsT]
  Species: Synthetic
  Cloning method: Restriction Enzyme; 5′ cloning site BsaI (destroyed during cloning); 3′ cloning site BsaI (destroyed during cloning)
Terms and licenses: Academic/Nonprofit Terms; Industry Terms: Not Available to Industry
Depositor comments: Please visit https://www.biorxiv.org/content/10.1101/2020.05.14.095406v1 for bioRxiv preprint.
How to cite: pEPYC1CB0446 was a gift from Nicola Patron (Addgene plasmid # 154704 ; http://n2t.net/addgene:154704 ; RRID:Addgene_154704)
